Addgene plasmid #89676: pexK4_drigalski
Purpose: Plasmid for the construction of DNA-protein hybrid nanostructures. Template for the Drigalski spatula shown in figure 3E of associated article.
Depositing lab: Hendrik Dietz. Depositing organization: Technische Universitaet Muenchen (TUM). Publication: Self-assembly of genetically encoded DNA-protein hybrid nanoscale shapes. Praetorius F, Dietz H. Science. 2017 Mar 24;355(6331). pii: eaam5488. doi: 10.1126/science.aam5488. PubMed 28336611.
Backbone
  Vector backbone: pEX-K4
  Backbone manufacturer: Eurofins
  Vector type: Unspecified
Growth in bacteria
  Bacterial resistance: Kanamycin, 50 μg/mL
  Growth temperature: 37°C
  Growth strain: DH5alpha
  Copy number: High Copy
Gene/Insert
  Gene/Insert name: drigalski
  Species: Synthetic
  Insert size (bp): 1065
  Cloning method: Restriction Enzyme; 5′ cloning site unknown (unknown if destroyed); 3′ cloning site unknown (unknown if destroyed)
  Sequencing primers: 5′ ggagcagacaagcccgtcagg; 3′ caggctttacactttatgcttccggc
Terms and licenses: Academic/Nonprofit Terms; Industry Terms: Not Available to Industry
How to cite: pexK4_drigalski was a gift from Hendrik Dietz (Addgene plasmid # 89676 ; http://n2t.net/addgene:89676 ; RRID:Addgene_89676)
