[The description below was written by a language model from this plasmid's Addgene catalogue record and pLannotate feature annotations shown in this document.]
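Description:
pexK4_drigalski is a small (about 3.6 kb) bacterial cloning plasmid built on the commercial gene-synthesis backbone pEX-K4, carrying a 1,065 bp fully synthetic insert called "drigalski". It is propagated in standard E. coli cloning strains from a high-copy ColE1/pUC-type origin and selected with kanamycin through the neo (nptII) aminoglycoside phosphotransferase gene. The other annotated elements are backbone remnants rather than functional modules: short fragments of the Tn5 transposase gene next to neo, of the AmpR promoter, of rop and the pBR322 bom region, and of lacI. A CAP binding site, lac promoter and lac operator sit near one end of the unannotated region. This arrangement is typical of pUC-derived cloning vectors, and the record does not indicate that the insert is meant to be transcribed or translated from it.

The insert itself received no annotation in the feature table. It presumably lies in the unannotated stretch between the bom fragment and the lac operator, which fits a designed, non-coding synthetic sequence. The cloning sites are recorded as unknown. According to the catalogue entry, the plasmid belongs to a system for building DNA-protein hybrid nanostructures, in which DNA is shaped into defined nanoscale objects with the help of genetically encoded proteins. This particular plasmid supplies the DNA template for an object shaped like a Drigalski spatula (the bent cell-spreading tool used in microbiology). The record does not specify how the template is excised or amplified from the plasmid, nor which proteins bind it. The plasmid is best understood as a storage and propagation vehicle for the designed template sequence.
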