Features (pLannotate 1.2.2; 10 found; start..end, strand, type, name):
    188..776     -  rep_origin     ori: high-copy-number ColE1/pMB1/pBR322/pUC origin of replication
    933..1046    +  CDS            tnpA (fragment): TN5P_ECOLX - Also known as tnp. Experimental evidence at protein level: Swiss-Prot protein existence level 1. Mediates transposition of transposon Tn5 by a 'cut and paste' mechanism. First, the monomeric transposase binds the 19 bp inverted DNA repeats flanking the transposon. Then, dimerization of the DNA- bound transposase creates a synaptic DNA complex. After nicking of the first DNA strand, excision of the transposon proceeds through a series of intermediates. The transposase then mediates the insertion of the transposon at a new site by strand transfer. The activity of the wild- type tran
   1078..1869    +  CDS            neo: KKA2_KLEPN - Also known as kan, nptII. Experimental evidence at protein level: Swiss-Prot protein existence level 1. Resistance to kanamycin, neomycin, paromomycin, ribostamycin, butirosin and gentamicin B. From Klebsiella pneumoniae.
   1879..1969    -  promoter       AmpR promoter (fragment): bla
   2064..2099    +  CDS            rop (fragment): Rop protein, which maintains plasmids at low copy number; rop
   2201..2248    +  misc_feature   bom (fragment): basis of mobility region from pBR322
   3382..3398    -  protein_bind   lac operator: The lac repressor binds to the lac operator to inhibit transcription in E. coli. This inhibition can be relieved by adding lactose or isopropyl-β-D-thiogalactopyranoside (IPTG). lac repressor encoded by lacI
   3406..3436    -  promoter       lac promoter: promoter for the E. coli lac operon
   3451..3472    -  protein_bind   CAP binding site: CAP binding activates transcription in the presence of cAMP. E. coli catabolite activator protein
   3485..5       -  CDS            lacI (fragment) (across the origin): lac repressor; lacI; The lac repressor binds to the lac operator to inhibit transcription in E. coli. This inhibition can be relieved by adding lactose or isopropyl-β-D-thiogalactopyranoside (IPTG).
>Addgene plasmid #89676 | pexK4_drigalski | addgene full sequence | sequence record 191887 | Addgene NGS Result
GGCGCTCTTCCGCTTCCTCGCTCACTGACTCGCTGCGCTCGGTCGTTCGGCTGCGGCGAGCGGTATCAGC
TCACTCAAAGGCGGTAATACGGTTATCCACAGAATCAGGGGATAACGCAGGAAAGAACATGTGAGCAAAA
GGCCAGCAAAAGGCCAGGAACCGTAAAAAGGCCGCGTTGCTGGCGTTTTTCCATAGGCTCCGCCCCCCTG
ACGAGCATCACAAAAATCGACGCTCAAGTCAGAGGTGGCGAAACCCGACAGGACTATAAAGATACCAGGC
GTTTCCCCCTGGAAGCTCCCTCGTGCGCTCTCCTGTTCCGACCCTGCCGCTTACCGGATACCTGTCCGCC
TTTCTCCCTTCGGGAAGCGTGGCGCTTTCTCATAGCTCACGCTGTAGGTATCTCAGTTCGGTGTAGGTCG
TTCGCTCCAAGCTGGGCTGTGTGCACGAACCCCCCGTTCAGCCCGACCGCTGCGCCTTATCCGGTAACTA
TCGTCTTGAGTCCAACCCGGTAAGACACGACTTATCGCCACTGGCAGCAGCCACTGGTAACAGGATTAGC
AGAGCGAGGTATGTAGGCGGTGCTACAGAGTTCTTGAAGTGGTGGCCTAACTACGGCTACACTAGAAGAA
CAGTATTTGGTATCTGCGCTCTGCTGAAGCCAGTTACCTTCGGAAAAAGAGTTGGTAGCTCTTGATCCGG
CAAACAAACCACCGCTGGTAGCGGTGGTTTTTTTGTTTGCAAGCAGCAGATTACGCGCAGAAAAAAAGGA
TCTCAAGAAGATCCTTTGATCTTTTCTACGGGGTCTGACGCTCAGTGGAACGAAAACTCACGTTAAGGGA
TTTTGGTCATGAGATTATCAAAAAGGATCTTCACCTAGATCCTTTTAAATTAAAAATGAAGTTTTAAATC
AATCTAAAGTATATATGAGTAAAAATATTCCGGAATTGCCAGCTGGGGCGCCCTCTGGTAAGGTTGGGAA
GCCCTGCAAAGTAAACTGGATGGCTTTCTTGCCGCCAAGGATCTGATGGCGCAGGGGATCAAGATCTGAT
CAAGAGACAGGATGAGGATCGTTTCGCATGATTGAACAAGATGGATTGCACGCAGGTTCTCCGGCCGCTT
GGGTGGAGAGGCTATTCGGCTATGACTGGGCACAACAGACAATCGGCTGCTCTGATGCCGCCGTGTTCCG
GCTGTCAGCGCAGGGGCGCCCGGTTCTTTTTGTCAAGACCGACCTGTCCGGTGCCCTGAATGAACTGCAG
GACGAGGCAGCGCGGCTATCGTGGCTGGCCACGACGGGCGTTCCTTGCGCAGCTGTGCTCGACGTTGTCA
CTGAAGCGGGAAGGGACTGGCTGCTATTGGGCGAAGTGCCGGGGCAGGATCTCCTGTCATCCCACCTTGC
TCCTGCCGAGAAAGTATCCATCATGGCTGATGCAATGCGGCGGCTGCATACGCTTGATCCGGCTACCTGC
CCATTCGACCACCAAGCGAAACATCGCATCGAGCGAGCACGTACTCGGATGGAAGCCGGTCTTGTCGATC
AGGATGATCTGGACGAAGAGCATCAGGGGCTCGCGCCAGCCGAACTGTTCGCCAGGCTCAAGGCGCGCAT
GCCCGACGGCGAGGATCTCGTCGTGACCCATGGCGATGCCTGCTTGCCGAATATCATGGTGGAAAATGGC
CGCTTTTCTGGATTCATCGACTGTGGCCGGCTGGGTGTGGCGGACCGCTATCAGGACATAGCGTTGGCTA
CCCGTGATATTGCTGAAGAGCTTGGCGGCGAATGGGCTGACCGCTTCCTCGTGCTTTACGGTATCGCCGC
TCCCGATTCGCAGCGCATCGCCTTCTATCGCCTTCTTGACGAGTTCTTCTGAACCGGTAATATTATTGAA
GCATTTATCAGGGTTATTGTCTCATGAGCGGATACATATTTGAATGTATTTAGAAAAATAAACAAATAGG
GGTTCCGCGCACATTTCCCCGAAAAGTGCCACCTGACGTCTAAGAAACCATTATTATCATGACATTAACC
TATAAAAATAGGCGTATCACGAGGCCCTTTCGTCTCGCGCGTTTCGGTGATGACGGTGAAAACCTCTGAC
ACATGCAGCTCCCGGAGACGGTCACAGCTTGTCTGTAAGCGGATGCCGGGAGCAGACAAGCCCGTCAGGG
CGCGTCAGCGGGTGTTGGCGGGTGTCGGGGCTGGCTTAACTATGCGGCATCAGAGCAGATTGTACTGAGA
GTGCACCAATTGGTCGACCTCGAGTTAATTAACGTAACGTCAGTTACGTCGAGCAGAATACTGTGGAAAT
CCAAGAGCGCTGATTACATTCGCAGTTAGTAAGATTTTATCACTGTAAAGATTCCTATACTCAAGAATTT
TAACCTCGCTGGACATAGATAGACTCTATCCAGGATGGAAGAAGGAAAAAGAGCATCCGGTCCGTGTTAG
CGATGCATTGGGCATCGCCAATGAGCCACTTGTAACCTGGTTGCACCATCGTGCACAGCCGGATCCTCAG
TCAGTAAATTGGACTGGACTATCCGAGCGGAACGACAGCGATCATCTGAACGTTAGAGGACCTCGTGATA
ATTTGTGCGATCTTGTATATCATCGAGATGATCCGCTGATGAGTTGACGCCACAGAGGGTACCGCAGCCC
TCCTTAGCATAGCTAGCCCTAAGTGAGCTTCAGGCCAGGTATTAGAGGTGCGCTGTATCGCAATAGTCGT
TCGACGAAACGTTACGCCTCCGTGTGTGTTCGAGATCTATGAATTATGATGTAGATTCGTACGTGGGAGA
TTGTCGGAGCCAATCCTCCGATATAATGCCCGGGATCTCAATACGCGAGCATTCTAGTGGGCCCCAGCCT
GCATTAGTGAGTGACAATGCTAAACTCACCTTCAGTAGTACCGATAGTATCGTTGGGCTTGATAGTTAAC
CGTGTATGTGGACGGTGATCGAGACAAAAACGGTGTATACTTGCTAGCTAGTATTTCATCCAATACCACG
GTGTTACCAGTACATGTATAACTAGGGAATTCGGCGCTATAAATGTCGGTTGCCGTCTTCGGCGAGGCAC
TCCCGGCCAGCACCGCCGGAGACTTTACAGCCTGACTTTTTGAAGTCCATTTTACTATCGATTGATCTCG
AAGGGCGTACATTCAGATGAATCGATATTGAATAACGAAAGTGATATTAAGCGCCGCGGTCCAGCGATAC
AGAATCCCGATGAGGACTGTCAGATGGCGGGATGTTGGGTAAATGTGGATTCACCGGAGAGGCAGGTTTC
ATTCATGTTATAACGGACGGGTTATAAAACTCAAGAGTTGTCGGTTCACGAGTGGGCGATCGCTCTAGAG
CTAGCGAATTCCTGTGTGAAATTGTTATCCGCTCACAATTCCACACAACATACGAGCCGGAAGCATAAAG
TGTAAAGCCTGGGGTGCCTAATGAGTGAGCTAACTCACATTAATTGCGTTGCGCTCACTGCCCGCTTTCC
AGTCGGGAAACCTGTCGTGCCAGCTGCATTAATGAATCGGCCAACGCGCGGGGAGAGGCGGTTTGCGTAT
TG
