>Addgene plasmid #89676 | pexK4_drigalski | depositor partial sequence | sequence record 173766 | template for DNA-protein hybrid structure
ACGTCAGTTACGTCGAGCAGAATACTGTGGAAATCCAAGAGCGCTGATTACATTCGCAGTTAGTAAGATT
TTATCACTGTAAAGATTCCTATACTCAAGAATTTTAACCTCGCTGGACATAGATAGACTCTATCCAGGAT
GGAAGAAGGAAAAAGAGCATCCGGTCCGTGTTAGCGATGCATTGGGCATCGCCAATGAGCCACTTGTAAC
CTGGTTGCACCATCGTGCACAGCCGGATCCTCAGTCAGTAAATTGGACTGGACTATCCGAGCGGAACGAC
AGCGATCATCTGAACGTTAGAGGACCTCGTGATAATTTGTGCGATCTTGTATATCATCGAGATGATCCGC
TGATGAGTTGACGCCACAGAGGGTACCGCAGCCCTCCTTAGCATAGCTAGCCCTAAGTGAGCTTCAGGCC
AGGTATTAGAGGTGCGCTGTATCGCAATAGTCGTTCGACGAAACGTTACGCCTCCGTGTGTGTTCGAGAT
CTATGAATTATGATGTAGATTCGTACGTGGGAGATTGTCGGAGCCAATCCTCCGATATAATGCCCGGGAT
CTCAATACGCGAGCATTCTAGTGGGCCCCAGCCTGCATTAGTGAGTGACAATGCTAAACTCACCTTCAGT
AGTACCGATAGTATCGTTGGGCTTGATAGTTAACCGTGTATGTGGACGGTGATCGAGACAAAAACGGTGT
ATACTTGCTAGCTAGTATTTCATCCAATACCACGGTGTTACCAGTACATGTATAACTAGGGAATTCGGCG
CTATAAATGTCGGTTGCCGTCTTCGGCGAGGCACTCCCGGCCAGCACCGCCGGAGACTTTACAGCCTGAC
TTTTTGAAGTCCATTTTACTATCGATTGATCTCGAAGGGCGTACATTCAGATGAATCGATATTGAATAAC
GAAAGTGATATTAAGCGCCGCGGTCCAGCGATACAGAATCCCGATGAGGACTGTCAGATGGCGGGATGTT
GGGTAAATGTGGATTCACCGGAGAGGCAGGTTTCATTCATGTTATAACGGACGGGTTATAAAACTCAAGA
GTTGTCGGTTCACGA
